Addgene plasmid #227460: pk335-CARGO-6mer-40kb-USF
Purpose: 6-mer gRNA array targeting Sp dCas9/Cas9 to the Prdm8-Fgf5 locus
Depositing lab: Joanna Wysocka. Depositing organization: Stanford University. Publication: Long-range regulation of transcription scales with genomic distance in a gene-specific manner. Jensen CL, Chen LF, Swigut T, Crocker OJ, Yao D, Bassik MC, Ferrell JE Jr, Boettiger AN, Wysocka J. Mol Cell. 2025 Jan 16;85(2):347-361.e7. doi: 10.1016/j.molcel.2024.10.021. Epub 2024 Dec 2. PubMed 39626660.
Backbone
  Vector backbone: pk335-BFP
  Vector type: CRISPR
  Selectable markers: Neomycin (select with G418) ; TagBFP
Growth in bacteria
  Bacterial resistance: Kanamycin, 50 μg/mL
  Growth temperature: 37°C
  Growth strain: NEB Stable
  Copy number: High Copy
Gene/Insert
  Gene/Insert name: CARGO to 40kb Upstream Fgf5 (alt name: CARGO14)
  gRNA/shRNA sequence: AAATCATGCCAGTTCTCTAA, TTGAAACTGGAATATAGGTA, TCTCCTGCCTGGATTATTGC, GAAGGGCTGTACACTGCATG, TTTTCTCTCAGAGAGTGCAC, ATTCAATCCCTGCCAACTAA
  Species: M. musculus (mouse), Synthetic
  Cloning method: Other
Terms and licenses: Academic/Nonprofit Terms; Industry Terms: Not Available to Industry
How to cite: pk335-CARGO-6mer-40kb-USF was a gift from Joanna Wysocka (Addgene plasmid # 227460 ; http://n2t.net/addgene:227460 ; RRID:Addgene_227460)
