[The description below was written by a language model from this plasmid's Addgene catalogue record and pLannotate feature annotations shown in this document.]
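Description:
pk335-CARGO-6mer-40kb-USF is a 7.7 kb mammalian CRISPR guide-RNA array plasmid built on the pk335-BFP backbone. It carries a CARGO array of six Streptococcus pyogenes-type guide RNAs directed at a site about 40 kb upstream of Fgf5 in the mouse Prdm8-Fgf5 locus. The plasmid encodes no Cas9 itself, so Sp Cas9 or dCas9 (or a dCas9 fusion) must be supplied separately. The array appears in the feature table as a tandem series of human U6 RNA polymerase III promoters alternating with S. pyogenes tracrRNA-derived scaffold segments, so that each guide is transcribed from its own U6 unit. The annotation detects seven U6 promoters and seven scaffold fragments rather than six. The extra copies probably reflect backbone elements flanking the inserted array, but the record does not explain this. The highly repetitive array is consistent with the listed recombination-deficient propagation strain.

Downstream of the array, a CMV enhancer/chicken β-actin promoter with a hybrid intron drives mammalian codon-optimised TagBFP, terminated by a bGH poly(A) signal. This gives a blue fluorescent marker for identifying or sorting transfected cells. A dual PGK/EM7 promoter drives the Tn5 NeoR/KanR gene, so one marker provides G418 selection in mammalian cells and kanamycin selection in bacteria. Replication in E. coli relies on a high-copy ColE1/pUC origin, and an f1 ori is also present. The table additionally shows a φC31 attB site, which could in principle support integrase-mediated genomic insertion, a single AAV2 ITR, and a truncated β-lactamase fragment, which are most likely backbone remnants. The stated purpose is to recruit Cas9 or dCas9 to this upstream position; the associated study concerns how long-range transcriptional regulation scales with genomic distance.
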