Features (pLannotate 1.2.2; 30 found; start..end, strand, type, name):
      1..589     +  rep_origin     ori: high-copy-number ColE1/pMB1/pBR322/pUC origin of replication
    669..736     +  misc_RNA       tracrRNA (fragment): trans-activating CRISPR RNA for the Streptococcus pyogenes CRISPR/Cas9 system
    768..999     +  promoter       U6 promoter: RNA polymerase III promoter for human U6 snRNA
   1047..1114    +  misc_RNA       tracrRNA (fragment): trans-activating CRISPR RNA for the Streptococcus pyogenes CRISPR/Cas9 system
   1146..1377    +  promoter       U6 promoter: RNA polymerase III promoter for human U6 snRNA
   1425..1492    +  misc_RNA       tracrRNA (fragment): trans-activating CRISPR RNA for the Streptococcus pyogenes CRISPR/Cas9 system
   1524..1755    +  promoter       U6 promoter: RNA polymerase III promoter for human U6 snRNA
   1803..1870    +  misc_RNA       tracrRNA (fragment): trans-activating CRISPR RNA for the Streptococcus pyogenes CRISPR/Cas9 system
   1902..2133    +  promoter       U6 promoter: RNA polymerase III promoter for human U6 snRNA
   2181..2248    +  misc_RNA       tracrRNA (fragment): trans-activating CRISPR RNA for the Streptococcus pyogenes CRISPR/Cas9 system
   2280..2511    +  promoter       U6 promoter: RNA polymerase III promoter for human U6 snRNA
   2559..2626    +  misc_RNA       tracrRNA (fragment): trans-activating CRISPR RNA for the Streptococcus pyogenes CRISPR/Cas9 system
   2658..2889    +  promoter       U6 promoter: RNA polymerase III promoter for human U6 snRNA
   2937..3004    +  misc_RNA       tracrRNA (fragment): trans-activating CRISPR RNA for the Streptococcus pyogenes CRISPR/Cas9 system
   3036..3267    +  promoter       U6 promoter: RNA polymerase III promoter for human U6 snRNA
   3296..3581    +  enhancer       CMV enhancer: human cytomegalovirus immediate early enhancer; contains an 18-bp deletion relative to the standard CMV enhancer
   3583..3863    +  promoter       chicken β-actin promoter: No description available
   3864..4091    +  intron         hybrid intron: hybrid between chicken β-actin (CBA) and minute virus of mice (MMV) introns (Gray et al., 2011)
   4109..4810    +  CDS            TagBFP: monomeric blue fluorescent protein mammalian codon-optimized
   4841..4952    +  polyA_signal   bGH poly(A) signal: bovine growth hormone polyadenylation signal
   5052..5121    +  protein_bind   attB: attB site for the φC31 integrase (Groth et al., 2000) phage φC31 integrase
   5124..5264    +  repeat_region  AAV2 ITR: inverted terminal repeat of adeno-associated virus serotype 2 inverted
   5269..5320    -  misc_feature   bom (fragment): basis of mobility region from pBR322
   5339..5794    +  rep_origin     f1 ori (sequence partly withheld): f1 bacteriophage origin of replication; arrow indicates direction of (+) strand synthesis
   5795..5836    -  misc_feature   bom (fragment): basis of mobility region from pBR322
   5837..6323    +  promoter       PGK promoter: mouse phosphoglycerate kinase 1 promoter
   6345..6392    +  promoter       EM7 promoter: synthetic bacterial promoter&nbsp
   6412..7215    +  CDS            NeoR/KanR: aminoglycoside phosphotransferase from Tn5; aph(3')-II (or nptII); confers resistance to neomycin, kanamycin, and G418 (Geneticin®)
   7219..7255    +  polyA_signal   PGK poly(A) signal (fragment): mouse phosphoglycerate kinase 1 polyadenylation signal
   7264..7558    +  CDS            bla(M) (fragment): β-lactamase lacking the signal sequence; bla(M); allows cytosolic expression of β-lactamase
>Addgene plasmid #227460 | pk335-CARGO-6mer-40kb-USF | addgene full sequence | sequence record 452283 | Addgene NGS Result
TTGAGATCCTTTTTTTCTGCGCGTAATCTGCTGCTTGCAAACAAAAAAACCACCGCTACCAGCGGTGGTT
TGTTTGCCGGATCAAGAGCTACCAACTCTTTTTCCGAAGGTAACTGGCTTCAGCAGAGCGCAGATACCAA
ATACTGTTCTTCTAGTGTAGCCGTAGTTAGGCCACCACTTCAAGAACTCTGTAGCACCGCCTACATACCT
CGCTCTGCTAATCCTGTTACCAGTGGCTGCTGCCAGTGGCGATAAGTCGTGTCTTACCGGGTTGGACTCA
AGACGATAGTTACCGGATAAGGCGCAGCGGTCGGGCTGAACGGGGGGTTCGTGCACACAGCCCAGCTTGG
AGCGAACGACCTACACCGAACTGAGATACCTACAGCGTGAGCTATGAGAAAGCGCCACGCTTCCCGAAGG
GAGAAAGGCGGACAGGTATCCGGTAAGCGGCAGGGTCGGAACAGGAGAGCGCACGAGGGAGCTTCCAGGG
GGAAACGCCTGGTATCTTTATAGTCCTGTCGGGTTTCGCCACCTCTGACTTGAGCGTCGATTTTTGTGAT
GCTCGTCAGGGGGGCGGAGCCTATGGAAAAACGCCAGCAACGCGGCCTTTTTACGGTTCCTGGCCTTTTG
CTGGCCTTTTGCTCACATGTGTTTAAGAGCTATGCTGGAAACAGCATAGCAAGTTTAAATAAGGCTAGTC
CGTTATCAACTTGAAAAAGTGGCACCGAGTCGGTGCTTTTTTTCTCGAGTACTAGGATCCATTAGGCTTT
CCCATGATTCCTTCATATTTGCATATACGATACAAGGCTGTTAGAGAGATAATTGGAATTAATTTGACTG
TAAACACAAAGATATTAGTACAAAATACGTGACGTAGAAAGTAATAATTTCTTGGGTAGTTTGCAGTTTT
AAAATTATGTTTTAAAATGGACTATCATATGCTTACCGTAACTTGAAAGTATTTCGATTTCTTGGCTTTA
TATATCTTGTGGAAAGGACGAAACACCGAAATCATGCCAGTTCTCTAAGTTTAAGAGCTATGCTGGAAAC
AGCATAGCAAGTTTAAATAAGGCTAGTCCGTTATCAACTTGAAAAAGTGGCACCGAGTCGGTGCTTTTTT
TCTCGAGTACTAGGATCCATTAGGCTTTCCCATGATTCCTTCATATTTGCATATACGATACAAGGCTGTT
AGAGAGATAATTGGAATTAATTTGACTGTAAACACAAAGATATTAGTACAAAATACGTGACGTAGAAAGT
AATAATTTCTTGGGTAGTTTGCAGTTTTAAAATTATGTTTTAAAATGGACTATCATATGCTTACCGTAAC
TTGAAAGTATTTCGATTTCTTGGCTTTATATATCTTGTGGAAAGGACGAAACACCGTTGAAACTGGAATA
TAGGTAGTTTAAGAGCTATGCTGGAAACAGCATAGCAAGTTTAAATAAGGCTAGTCCGTTATCAACTTGA
AAAAGTGGCACCGAGTCGGTGCTTTTTTTCTCGAGTACTAGGATCCATTAGGCTTTCCCATGATTCCTTC
ATATTTGCATATACGATACAAGGCTGTTAGAGAGATAATTGGAATTAATTTGACTGTAAACACAAAGATA
TTAGTACAAAATACGTGACGTAGAAAGTAATAATTTCTTGGGTAGTTTGCAGTTTTAAAATTATGTTTTA
AAATGGACTATCATATGCTTACCGTAACTTGAAAGTATTTCGATTTCTTGGCTTTATATATCTTGTGGAA
AGGACGAAACACCGTCTCCTGCCTGGATTATTGCGTTTAAGAGCTATGCTGGAAACAGCATAGCAAGTTT
AAATAAGGCTAGTCCGTTATCAACTTGAAAAAGTGGCACCGAGTCGGTGCTTTTTTTCTCGAGTACTAGG
ATCCATTAGGCTTTCCCATGATTCCTTCATATTTGCATATACGATACAAGGCTGTTAGAGAGATAATTGG
AATTAATTTGACTGTAAACACAAAGATATTAGTACAAAATACGTGACGTAGAAAGTAATAATTTCTTGGG
TAGTTTGCAGTTTTAAAATTATGTTTTAAAATGGACTATCATATGCTTACCGTAACTTGAAAGTATTTCG
ATTTCTTGGCTTTATATATCTTGTGGAAAGGACGAAACACCGGAAGGGCTGTACACTGCATGGTTTAAGA
GCTATGCTGGAAACAGCATAGCAAGTTTAAATAAGGCTAGTCCGTTATCAACTTGAAAAAGTGGCACCGA
GTCGGTGCTTTTTTTCTCGAGTACTAGGATCCATTAGGCTTTCCCATGATTCCTTCATATTTGCATATAC
GATACAAGGCTGTTAGAGAGATAATTGGAATTAATTTGACTGTAAACACAAAGATATTAGTACAAAATAC
GTGACGTAGAAAGTAATAATTTCTTGGGTAGTTTGCAGTTTTAAAATTATGTTTTAAAATGGACTATCAT
ATGCTTACCGTAACTTGAAAGTATTTCGATTTCTTGGCTTTATATATCTTGTGGAAAGGACGAAACACCG
TTTTCTCTCAGAGAGTGCACGTTTAAGAGCTATGCTGGAAACAGCATAGCAAGTTTAAATAAGGCTAGTC
CGTTATCAACTTGAAAAAGTGGCACCGAGTCGGTGCTTTTTTTCTCGAGTACTAGGATCCATTAGGCTTT
CCCATGATTCCTTCATATTTGCATATACGATACAAGGCTGTTAGAGAGATAATTGGAATTAATTTGACTG
TAAACACAAAGATATTAGTACAAAATACGTGACGTAGAAAGTAATAATTTCTTGGGTAGTTTGCAGTTTT
AAAATTATGTTTTAAAATGGACTATCATATGCTTACCGTAACTTGAAAGTATTTCGATTTCTTGGCTTTA
TATATCTTGTGGAAAGGACGAAACACCGATTCAATCCCTGCCAACTAAGTTTAAGAGCTATGCTGGAAAC
AGCATAGCAAGTTTAAATAAGGCTAGTCCGTTATCAACTTGAAAAAGTGGCACCGAGTCGGTGCTTTTTT
TCTCGAGTACTAGGATCCATTAGGCTTTCCCATGATTCCTTCATATTTGCATATACGATACAAGGCTGTT
AGAGAGATAATTGGAATTAATTTGACTGTAAACACAAAGATATTAGTACAAAATACGTGACGTAGAAAGT
AATAATTTCTTGGGTAGTTTGCAGTTTTAAAATTATGTTTTAAAATGGACTATCATATGCTTACCGTAAC
TTGAAAGTATTTCGATTTCTTGGCTTTATATATCTTGTGGAAAGGACGAAACACCGTTTTTTTTCTAGAG
GTACCCGTTACATAACTTACGGTAAATGGCCCGCCTGGCTGACCGCCCAACGACCCCCGCCCATTGACGT
CAATAGTAACGCCAATAGGGACTTTCCATTGACGTCAATGGGTGGAGTATTTACGGTAAACTGCCCACTT
GGCAGTACATCAAGTGTATCATATGCCAAGTACGCCCCCTATTGACGTCAATGACGGTAAATGGCCCGCC
TGGCATTGTGCCCAGTACATGACCTTATGGGACTTTCCTACTTGGCAGTACATCTACGTATTAGTCATCG
CTATTACCATGGTCGAGGTGAGCCCCACGTTCTGCTTCACTCTCCCCATCTCCCCCCCCTCCCCACCCCC
AATTTTGTATTTATTTATTTTTTAATTATTTTGTGCAGCGATGGGGGCGGGGGGGGGGGGGGGGGGGCGC
GCGSSAGGGGGGGGGGGGGGGGGSGAGGGGSGGGGSGGGGSGAGGSGGAGAGGTGCGGCGGCAGCCAATC
AGAGCGGCGCGCTCCGAAAGTTTCCTTTTATGGCGAGGCGGCGGCGGCGGCGGCCCTATAAAAAGCGAAG
CGCGCGGCGGGCGGGAGTCGCTGCGCGCTGCCTTCGCCCCGTGCCCCGCTCCGCCGCCGCCTCGCGCCGC
CCGCCCCGGCTCTGACTGACCGCGTTACTCCCACAGGTGAGCGGGCGGGACGGCCCTTCTCCTCCGGGCT
GTAATTAGCTGAGCAAGAGGTAAGGGTTTAAGGGATGGTTGGTTGGTGGGGTATTAATGTTTAATTACCT
GGAGCACCTGCCTGAAATCACTTTTTTTCAGGTTGGACCGGTGCCACCATGAGCGAGCTGATTAAGGAGA
ACATGCACATGAAGCTGTACATGGAGGGCACCGTGGACAACCATCACTTCAAGTGCACATCCGAGGGCGA
AGGCAAGCCCTACGAGGGCACCCAGACCATGAGAATCAAGGTGGTCGAGGGCGGCCCTCTCCCCTTCGCC
TTCGACATCCTGGCTACTAGCTTCCTCTACGGCAGCAAGACCTTCATCAACCACACCCAGGGCATCCCCG
ACTTCTTCAAGCAGTCCTTCCCTGAGGGCTTCACATGGGAGAGAGTCACCACATACGATGACGGGGGCGT
GCTGACCGCTACCCAGGACACCAGCCTCCAGGACGGCTGCCTCATCTACAACGTCAAGATCAGAGGGGTG
AACTTCACATCCAACGGCCCTGTGATGCAGAAGAAAACACTCGGCTGGGAGGCCTTCACCGAGACGCTGT
ACCCCGCTGACGGCGGCCTGGAAGGCAGAAACGACATGGCCCTGAAGCTCGTGGGCGGGAGCCATCTGAT
CGCAAACATCAAGACCACATATAGATCCAAGAAACCCGCTAAGAACCTCAAGATGCCTGGCGTCTACTAT
GTGGACTACAGACTGGAAAGAATCAAGGAGGCCAACAACGAAACCTACGTCGAGCAGCACGAGGTGGCAG
TGGCCAGATACTGCGACCTCCCTAGCAAACTGGGGCACAAGCTTAATTAAGAATTCCTAGAGCTCGCTGA
TCAGCCTCGACTGTGCCTTCTAGTTGCCAGCCATCTGTTGTTTGCCCCTCCCCCGTGCCTTCCTTGACCC
TGGAAGGTGCCACTCCCACTGTCCTTTCCTAATAAAATGAGGAAATTGCATCGCATTGTCTGAGTAGGTG
TCATTCTATTCTGGGGGGTGGGGTGGGGCAGGACAGCAAGGGGGAGGATTGGGAAGAGAATAGCAGGCAT
GCTGGGGAGCTCTCGAAGCCGCGGTGCGGGTGCCAGGGCGTGCCCTTGGGCTCCCCGGGCGCGTACTCCA
CCTCACCCATCGCAGGAACCCCTAGTGATGGAGTTGGCCACTCCCTCTCTGCGCGCTCGCTCGCTCACTG
AGGCCGGGCGACCAAAGGTCGCCCGACGCCCGGGCTTTGCCCGGGCGGCCTCAGTGAGCGAGCGAGCGCG
CAGCTGCCTGCAGGGGCGCCTGATGCGGTATTTTCTCCTTACGCATCTGTGCGGTATTTCACACCGCATA
[95 nt withheld, positions 5321-5415]
T
[46 nt withheld, positions 5417-5462]
C
[141 nt withheld, positions 5464-5604]
CCTTTGACGTTGGAGTCCACGTTCTTT
[37 nt withheld, positions 5632-5668]
ACTCTATCTCGGGCTATTCTTTTGATTTATAAGGGATTTTGCCGATTTCGGTCTATTGGTTAAAAAATGA
GCTGATTTAACAAAAATTTAACGCGAATTTTAACAAAATATTAACGTTTACAATTTTATGGTGCACTCTC
AGTACAATCTGCTCTGATGCCGCATAGTGCTTTTCCCAAGGCAGTCTGGAGCATGCGCTTTAGCAGCCCC
GCTGGGCACTTGGCGCTACACAAGTGGCCTCTGGCCTCGCACACATTCCACATCCACCGGTAGGCGCCAA
CCGGCTCCGTTCTTTGGTGGCCCCTTCGCGCCACCTTCTACTCCTCCCCTAGTCAGGAAGTTCCCCCCCG
CCCCGCAGCTCGCGTCGTGCAGGACGTGACAAATGGAAGTAGCACGTCTCACTAGTCTCGTGCAGATGGA
CAGCACCGCTGAGCAATGGAAGCGGGTAGGCCTTTGGGGCAGCGGCCAATAGCAGCTTTGCTCCTTCGCT
TTCTGGGCTCAGAGGCTGGGAAGGGGTGGGTCCGGGGGCGGGCTCAGGGGCGGGCTCAGGGGCGGGGCGG
GCGCCCGAAGGTCCTCCGGAGGCCCGGCATTCTGCACGCTTCAAAAGCGCACGTCTGCCGCGCTGTTCTC
CTCTTCCTCATCTCCGGGCCTTTCGACCGATCATCAAGCTGCACGTGTTGACAATTAATCATCGGCATAG
TATATCGGCATAGTATAATACGACTCACTATAGGAGGGCCACCATGGGATCGGCCATTGAACAAGATGGA
TTGCACGCAGGTTCTCCGGCCGCTTGGGTGGAGAGGCTATTCGGCTATGACTGGGCACAACAGACAATCG
GCTGCTCTGATGCCGCCGTGTTCCGGCTGTCAGCGCAGGGGCGCCCGGTTCTTTTTGTCAAGACCGACCT
GTCCGGTGCCCTGAATGAACTGCAGGACGAGGCAGCGCGGCTATCGTGGCTGGCCACGACGGGCGTTCCT
TGCGCAGCTGTGCTCGACGTTGTCACTGAAGCGGGAAGGGACTGGCTGCTATTGGGCGAAGTGCCGGGGC
AGGATCTCCTGTCATCTCACCTTGCTCCTGCCGAGAAAGTATCCATCATGGCTGATGCAATGCGGCGGCT
GCATACGCTTGATCCGGCTACCTGCCCATTCGACCACCAAGCGAAACATCGCATCGAGCGAGCACGTACT
CGGATGGAAGCCGGTCTTGTCGATCAGGATGATCTGGACGAAGAGCATCAGGGGCTCGCGCCAGCCGAAC
TGTTCGCCAGGCTCAAGGCGCGCATGCCCGACGGCGAGGATCTCGTCGTGACCCATGGCGATGCCTGCTT
GCCGAATATCATGGTGGAAAATGGCCGCTTTTCTGGATTCATCGACTGTGGCCGGCTGGGTGTGGCGGAC
CGCTATCAGGACATAGCGTTGGCTACCCGTGATATTGCTGAAGAGCTTGGCGGCGAATGGGCTGACCGCT
TCCTCGTGCTTTACGGTATCGCCGCTCCCGATTCGCAGCGCATCGCCTTCTATCGCCTTCTTGACGAGTT
CTTCTGATCGAGAAATTGATGATCTATTAAACAATAAAGACGTCCACATGGAAGTGCAAACTATTAACTG
GCGAACTACTTACTCTAGCTTCCCGGCAACAATTAATAGACTGGATGGAGGCGGATAAAGTTGCAGGACC
ACTTCTGCGCTCGGCCCTTCCGGCTGGCTGGTTTATTGCTGATAAATCTGGAGCCGGTGAGCGTGGAAGC
CGCGGTATCATTGCAGCACTGGGGCCAGATGGTAAGCCCTCCCGTATCGTAGTTATCTACACGACGGGGA
GTCAGGCAACTATGGATGAACGAAATAGACAGATCGCTGAGATAGGTGCCTCACTGATTAAGCATTGGTA
ACTGTCAGACCAAGTTTACTCATATATACTTTAGATTGATTTAAAACTTCATTTTTAATTTAAAAGGATC
TAGGTGAAGATCCTTTTTGATAATCTCATGACCAAAATCCCTTAACGTGAGTTTTCGTTCCACTGAGCGT
CAGACCCCGTAGAAAAGATCAAAGGATCTTC
